Addgene plasmid #184161: pLY320
Purpose: Reporter circuit for hijacking mRNA of cusCFAB as CRISPR RNA
Depositing lab: Baojun Wang. Depositing organization: University of Edinburgh. Publication: Reprogrammed tracrRNAs enable repurposing of RNAs as crRNAs and sequence-specific RNA biosensors. Liu Y, Pinto F, Wan X, Yang Z, Peng S, Li M, Cooper JM, Xie Z, French CE, Wang B. Nat Commun. 2022 Apr 11;13(1):1937. doi: 10.1038/s41467-022-29604-x. PubMed 35410423.
Backbone
  Vector backbone: pSB4A3mut
  Backbone size w/o insert (bp): 3337
  Total vector size (bp): 11648
  Modifications to backbone: Original version designed by: Reshma Shetty; Mutations introduced by: unknown
  Vector type: Bacterial Expression, Synthetic Biology
Growth in bacteria
  Bacterial resistance: Ampicillin, 100 μg/mL
  Growth temperature: 37°C
  Growth strain: DH5alpha
  Growth instructions: Culture in the Lennox’s Luria-Bertani (LB) medium (10 g/L peptone, 5 g/L yeast extract, 5 g/L NaCl)
  Copy number: Low Copy
Gene/Insert 1
  Gene/Insert name: dCas9
  Species: Streptococcus pyogenes
  Insert size (bp): 4170
  Mutation: Mutations D10A and H840A on WT cas9. Synonymous mutation at R63 of dcas9 (CGT>CGC); Synonymous mutation at R447 of dcas9 (CGA>CGT)
  Promoter: Ptet
  Cloning method: Unknown
  Sequencing primers: 5′ TGCCACCTGACGTCTAAGAA; 3′ TGCGCTGTTAATCACTTTACTTTTATCTAATCTTG
Gene/Insert 2
  Gene/Insert name: tetR
  Species: Escherichia coli
  Insert size (bp): 789
  Mutation: Synonymous mutation at S2 of tetR (TCT>TCA)
  Promoter: Ptet
  Cloning method: Unknown
  Sequencing primers: 5′ GAGCTGTCCGTTTGAGGCGAGTCGCTTCCGCTG; 3′ CGTCCGGTAACGCGTCCGTGGC
Gene/Insert 3
  Gene/Insert name: pspFΔHTH::λN22plus
  Species: Synthetic
  Insert size (bp): 1244
  Mutation: The HTH domain of the pspF gene was deleted (297-326). Mutations D2N and Q4R in the λN22 domain.
  Promoter: PrhaB
  Tag / fusion protein: λN22plus (C terminal on insert)
  Cloning method: Restriction Enzyme; 5′ cloning site XbaI (destroyed during cloning); 3′ cloning site SpeI (destroyed during cloning)
  Sequencing primers: 5′ ACGCTGTGGTTAACGCGCCAGTGAG; 3′ CTCGCCACGCACGGAAAACTTATGACCGTTGAC
Gene/Insert 4
  Gene/Insert name: sfgfp
  Species: Synthetic
  Insert size (bp): 1110
  Promoter: PpspA-cusCFAB-656
  Tag / fusion protein: ASV tag (C terminal on insert)
  Cloning method: Restriction Enzyme; 5′ cloning site XbaI (destroyed during cloning); 3′ cloning site PstI (not destroyed)
  Sequencing primers: 5′ CTGCAACTCAGTTTGCAAATGAATGCAC; 3′ ATTACCGCCTTTGAGTGAGC
Gene/Insert 5
  Gene/Insert name: rhaS
  Species: Escherichia coli
  Insert size (bp): 1016
  Promoter: Pcon
  Cloning method: Ligation Independent Cloning
  Sequencing primers: 5′ AGCATCAAGTCGCTAAAGAAGAAAGGGAAACACCTACTACTG; 3′ CACGAATATTTCCCGGCCAACGATAATTCAGC
Terms and licenses: Academic/Nonprofit Terms; Industry Terms: Not Available to Industry
How to cite: pLY320 was a gift from Baojun Wang (Addgene plasmid # 184161 ; http://n2t.net/addgene:184161 ; RRID:Addgene_184161)
