[The description below was written by a language model from this plasmid's Addgene catalogue record and pLannotate feature annotations shown in this document.]
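Description:
pLY320 is an 11.6 kb low-copy bacterial expression and synthetic-biology plasmid built on the BioBrick-style backbone pSB4A3mut. It replicates in E. coli through the pSC101 origin with its cognate Rep101 (RepA) protein and is selected with ampicillin via the bla gene. It serves as the reporter circuit in a system designed to hijack the endogenous cusCFAB mRNA as a CRISPR RNA, as part of work on reprogrammed tracrRNAs and sequence-specific RNA sensing.

The plasmid carries five expression units. Catalytically dead Streptococcus pyogenes Cas9 (D10A, H840A, plus two synonymous changes) is transcribed from the tet promoter, with tetR encoded divergently from the overlapping tetR/tetA promoter region, so dCas9 expression is under tetracycline-type control. A second inducible module uses constitutively expressed rhaS (from a J23119-related promoter, listed as Pcon) to drive the rhamnose-responsive rhaB promoter. This promoter expresses pspFΔHTH::λN22plus, in which the PspF transcriptional activator lacks its own helix-turn-helix DNA-binding domain and is fused at its C terminus to a mutated λ N RNA-binding peptide.

The output is superfolder GFP carrying an ASV-type ssrA degradation tag for faster turnover, preceded by an sTRSV hammerhead ribozyme insulator. It is driven by an engineered pspA promoter named PpspA-cusCFAB-656, which by its name appears to hold a target site matching the cusCFAB transcript. The parts suggest a CRISPR activation design in which a dCas9–RNA complex bound at the promoter recruits the λN-tagged activator to switch on GFP. The record does not describe the guide or tracrRNA component, and no such feature is annotated on this plasmid, so it may be provided separately.
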