Features (pLannotate 1.2.2; 21 found; start..end, strand, type, name):
     30..650     -  CDS            tetR: TETR2_ECOLX - Experimental evidence at protein level: Swiss-Prot protein existence level 1. TetR is the repressor of the tetracycline resistance element; its N-terminal region forms a helix-turn-helix structure and binds DNA. Binding of tetracycline to TetR reduces the repressor affinity for the tetracycline resistance gene (tetA) promoter operator sites. From Escherichia coli.
    669..724     +  promoter       tetR/tetA promoters: tetR; overlapping promoters for bacterial tetR and tetA
    760..4864    +  CDS            dCas9 (fragment): catalytically dead mutant of the Cas9 endonuclease from the Streptococcus pyogenes Type II CRISPR/Cas system RNA-guided DNA-binding protein that lacks endonuclease activity due to the D10A mutation in the RuvC catalytic domain and the H840A mutation in the HNH catalytic domain
   4930..4951    -  misc_feature   BioBrick prefix: BioBrick prefix for parts that do not start with "ATG"
   4954..4997    +  terminator     bacterial terminator: putative bacterial transcription terminator
   5084..5188    +  promoter       AmpR promoter: bla
   5189..6049    +  CDS            AmpR: β-lactamase; bla; confers resistance to ampicillin, carbenicillin, and related antibiotics
   6079..6173    +  terminator     lambda t0 terminator: transcription terminator from phage lambda
   6665..6887    +  rep_origin     pSC101 ori: low-copy replication origin that requires the Rep101 protein
   6935..7885    +  CDS            Rep101: RepA protein needed for replication with the pSC101 origin; rep101
   8188..8245    -  terminator     his operon terminator: This putative transcriptin terminator from the E. coli his operon has a 2-bp deletion introduced during synthesis. Its efficiency has not been determined.
   8246..8266    -  misc_feature   BioBrick suffix: universal suffix for all parts
   8343..8366    -  CDS            ssrA tag (LVA) (fragment): C-terminal peptide that mediates degradation in bacteria through the ClpXP and ClpAP proteases (McGinness et al., 2006) mutant LVA variant that confers accelerated degradation under some conditions (Andersen et al., 1998)
   8373..9086    -  CDS            superfolder GFP: GFP variant that folds robustly even when fused to poorly folded proteins (Pédelacq et al., 2006)
   9137..9186    -  misc_RNA       sTRSV HHRz: hammerhead ribozyme from the tobacco ringspot virus satellite RNA (Khvorova et al., 2003)
   9418..9471    -  CDS            λ N peptide (fragment): N-terminal RNA-binding domain from the λ bacteriophage antiterminator protein N (Baron-Benhamou et al., 2004)
   9484..10371   -  CDS            pspF (fragment): PSPF_ECOLI - Also known as ycjB. Experimental evidence at protein level: Swiss-Prot protein existence level 1. Transcriptional activator for the phage shock protein (psp) operon (pspABCDE) and pspG gene. From Escherichia coli (strain K12).
  10398..10516   -  promoter       rhaB promoter: promoter of the E. coli rhaBAD operon, conferring tight induction with L-rhamnose and repression with D-glucose in the presence of RhaR and RhaS (Giacalone et al., 2006)
  10574..10601   -  terminator     T7Te terminator: phage T7 early transcription terminator
  10620..10651   +  promoter       J23119 promoter (fragment): bacterial promoter (Registry of Standard Biological Parts BBa J23119)
  10669..11502   +  CDS            rhaS: RHAS_ECOLI - Also known as rhaC2. Experimental evidence at protein level: Swiss-Prot protein existence level 1. Activates expression of the rhaBAD and rhaT operons. From Escherichia coli (strain K12).
>Addgene plasmid #184161 | pLY320 | addgene full sequence | sequence record 376082 | Addgene NGS Result
GCGGCCTTCAATAATTGGCTCTAGTATTAAGACCCACTTTCACATTTAAGTTGTTTTTCTAATCCGCATA
TGATCAATTCAAGGCCGAATAAGAAGGCTGGCTCTGCACCTTGGTGATCAAATAATTCGATAGCTTGTCG
TAATAATGGCGGCATACTATCAGTAGTAGGTGTTTCCCTTTCTTCTTTAGCGACTTGATGCTCTTGATCT
TCCAATACGCAACCTAAAGTAAAATGCCCCACAGCGCTGAGTGCATATAATGCATTCTCTAGTGAAAAAC
CTTGTTGGCATAAAAAGGCTAATTGATTTTCGAGAGTTTCATACTGTTTTTCTGTAGGCCGTGTACCTAA
ATGTACTTTTGCTCCATCGCGATGACTTAGTAAAGCACATCTAAAACTTTTAGCGTTATTACGTAAAAAA
TCTTGCCAGCTTTCCCCTTCTAAAGGGCAAAAGTGAGTATGGTGCCTATCTAACATCTCAATGGCTAAGG
CGTCGAGCAAAGCCCGCTTATTTTTTACATGCCAATACAATGTAGGCTGCTCTACACCTAGCTTCTGGGC
GAGTTTACGGGTTGTTAAACCTTCGATTCCGACCTCATTAAGCAGCTCTAATGCGCTGTTAATCACTTTA
CTTTTATCTAATCTTGACATCATTAATTCCTAATTTTTGTTGACACTCTATCGTTGATAGAGTTATTTTA
CCACTCCCTATCAGTGATAGAGAAAAGAATTGAAAAGATCTAAAGAGGAGAAAGGATCTATGGATAAGAA
ATACTCAATAGGCTTAGCTATCGGCACAAATAGCGTCGGATGGGCGGTGATCACTGATGAATATAAGGTT
CCGTCTAAAAAGTTCAAGGTTCTGGGAAATACAGACCGCCACAGTATCAAAAAAAATCTTATAGGGGCTC
TTTTATTTGACAGTGGAGAGACAGCGGAAGCGACTCGCCTCAAACGGACAGCTCGTAGAAGGTATACACG
TCGGAAGAATCGTATTTGTTATCTACAGGAGATTTTTTCAAATGAGATGGCGAAAGTAGATGATAGTTTC
TTTCATCGACTTGAAGAGTCTTTTTTGGTGGAAGAAGACAAGAAGCATGAACGTCATCCTATTTTTGGAA
ATATAGTAGATGAAGTTGCTTATCATGAGAAATATCCAACTATCTATCATCTGCGAAAAAAATTGGTAGA
TTCTACTGATAAAGCGGATTTGCGCTTAATCTATTTGGCCTTAGCGCATATGATTAAGTTTCGTGGTCAT
TTTTTGATTGAGGGAGATTTAAATCCTGATAATAGTGATGTGGACAAACTATTTATCCAGTTGGTACAAA
CCTACAATCAATTATTTGAAGAAAACCCTATTAACGCAAGTGGAGTAGATGCTAAAGCGATTCTTTCTGC
ACGATTGAGTAAATCAAGACGATTAGAAAATCTCATTGCTCAGCTCCCCGGTGAGAAGAAAAATGGCTTA
TTTGGGAATCTCATTGCTTTGTCATTGGGTTTGACCCCTAATTTTAAATCAAATTTTGATTTGGCAGAAG
ATGCTAAATTACAGCTTTCAAAAGATACTTACGATGATGATTTAGATAATTTATTGGCGCAAATTGGAGA
TCAATATGCTGATTTGTTTTTGGCAGCTAAGAATTTATCAGATGCTATTTTACTTTCAGATATCCTAAGA
GTAAATACTGAAATAACTAAGGCTCCCCTATCAGCTTCAATGATTAAACGCTACGATGAACATCATCAAG
ACTTGACTCTTTTAAAAGCTTTAGTTCGACAACAACTTCCAGAAAAGTATAAAGAAATCTTTTTTGATCA
ATCAAAAAACGGATATGCAGGTTATATTGATGGGGGAGCTAGCCAAGAAGAATTTTATAAATTTATCAAA
CCAATTTTAGAAAAAATGGATGGTACTGAGGAATTATTGGTGAAACTAAATCGTGAAGATTTGCTGCGCA
AGCAACGGACCTTTGACAACGGCTCTATTCCCCATCAAATTCACTTGGGTGAGCTGCATGCTATTTTGAG
AAGACAAGAAGACTTTTATCCATTTTTAAAAGACAATCGTGAGAAGATTGAAAAAATCTTGACTTTTCGT
ATTCCTTATTATGTTGGTCCATTGGCGCGTGGCAATAGTCGTTTTGCATGGATGACTCGGAAGTCTGAAG
AAACAATTACCCCATGGAATTTTGAAGAAGTTGTCGATAAAGGTGCTTCAGCTCAATCATTTATTGAACG
CATGACAAACTTTGATAAAAATCTTCCAAATGAAAAAGTACTACCAAAACATAGTTTGCTTTATGAGTAT
TTTACGGTTTATAACGAATTGACAAAGGTCAAATATGTTACTGAAGGAATGCGAAAACCAGCATTTCTTT
CAGGTGAACAGAAGAAAGCCATTGTTGATTTACTCTTCAAAACAAATCGAAAAGTAACCGTTAAGCAATT
AAAAGAAGATTATTTCAAAAAAATAGAATGTTTTGATAGTGTTGAAATTTCAGGAGTTGAAGATAGATTT
AATGCTTCATTAGGTACCTACCATGATTTGCTAAAAATTATTAAAGATAAAGATTTTTTGGATAATGAAG
AAAATGAAGATATCTTAGAGGATATTGTTTTAACATTGACCTTATTTGAAGATAGGGAGATGATTGAGGA
AAGACTTAAAACATATGCTCACCTCTTTGATGATAAGGTGATGAAACAGCTTAAACGTCGCCGTTATACT
GGTTGGGGACGTTTGTCTCGAAAATTGATTAATGGTATTAGGGATAAGCAATCTGGCAAAACAATATTAG
ATTTTTTGAAATCAGATGGTTTTGCCAATCGCAATTTTATGCAGCTGATCCATGATGATAGTTTGACATT
TAAAGAAGACATTCAAAAAGCACAAGTGTCTGGACAAGGCGATAGTTTACATGAACATATTGCAAATTTA
GCTGGTAGCCCTGCTATTAAAAAAGGTATTTTACAGACTGTAAAAGTTGTTGATGAATTGGTCAAAGTAA
TGGGGCGGCATAAGCCAGAAAATATCGTTATTGAAATGGCACGTGAAAATCAGACAACTCAAAAGGGCCA
GAAAAATTCGCGAGAGCGTATGAAACGAATCGAAGAAGGTATCAAAGAATTAGGAAGTCAGATTCTTAAA
GAGCATCCTGTTGAAAATACTCAATTGCAAAATGAAAAGCTCTATCTCTATTATCTCCAAAATGGAAGAG
ACATGTATGTGGACCAAGAATTAGATATTAATCGTTTAAGTGATTATGATGTCGATGCCATTGTTCCACA
AAGTTTCCTTAAAGACGATTCAATAGACAATAAGGTCTTAACGCGTTCTGATAAAAATCGTGGTAAATCG
GATAACGTTCCAAGTGAAGAAGTAGTCAAAAAGATGAAAAACTATTGGAGACAACTTCTAAACGCCAAGT
TAATCACTCAACGTAAGTTTGATAATTTAACGAAAGCTGAACGTGGAGGTTTGAGTGAACTTGATAAAGC
TGGTTTTATCAAACGCCAATTGGTTGAAACTCGCCAAATCACTAAGCATGTGGCACAAATTTTGGATAGT
CGCATGAATACTAAATACGATGAAAATGATAAACTTATTCGAGAGGTTAAAGTGATTACCTTAAAATCTA
AATTAGTTTCTGACTTCCGAAAAGATTTCCAATTCTATAAAGTACGTGAGATTAACAATTACCATCATGC
CCATGATGCGTATCTAAATGCCGTCGTTGGAACTGCTTTGATTAAGAAATATCCAAAACTTGAATCGGAG
TTTGTCTATGGTGATTATAAAGTTTATGATGTTCGTAAAATGATTGCTAAGTCTGAGCAAGAAATAGGCA
AAGCAACCGCAAAATATTTCTTTTACTCTAATATCATGAACTTCTTCAAAACAGAAATTACACTTGCAAA
TGGAGAGATTCGCAAACGCCCTCTAATCGAAACTAATGGGGAAACTGGAGAAATTGTCTGGGATAAAGGG
CGAGATTTTGCCACAGTGCGCAAAGTATTGTCCATGCCCCAAGTCAATATTGTCAAGAAAACAGAAGTAC
AGACAGGCGGATTCTCCAAGGAGTCAATTTTACCAAAAAGAAATTCGGACAAGCTTATTGCTCGTAAAAA
AGACTGGGATCCAAAAAAATATGGTGGTTTTGATAGTCCAACGGTAGCTTATTCAGTCCTAGTGGTTGCT
AAGGTGGAAAAAGGGAAATCGAAGAAGTTAAAATCCGTTAAAGAGTTACTAGGGATCACAATTATGGAAA
GAAGTTCCTTTGAAAAAAATCCGATTGACTTTTTAGAAGCTAAAGGATATAAGGAAGTTAAAAAAGACTT
AATCATTAAACTACCTAAATATAGTCTTTTTGAGTTAGAAAACGGTCGTAAACGGATGCTGGCTAGTGCC
GGAGAATTACAAAAAGGAAATGAGCTGGCTCTGCCAAGCAAATATGTGAATTTTTTATATTTAGCTAGTC
ATTATGAAAAGTTGAAGGGTAGTCCAGAAGATAACGAACAAAAACAATTGTTTGTGGAGCAGCATAAGCA
TTATTTAGATGAGATTATTGAGCAAATCAGTGAATTTTCTAAGCGTGTTATTTTAGCAGATGCCAATTTA
GATAAAGTTCTTAGTGCATATAACAAACATAGAGACAAACCAATACGTGAACAAGCAGAAAATATTATTC
ATTTATTTACGTTGACGAATCTTGGAGCTCCCGCTGCTTTTAAATATTTTGATACAACAATTGATCGTAA
ACGATATACGTCTACAAAAGAAGTTTTAGATGCCACTCTTATCCATCAATCCATCACTGGTCTTTATGAA
ACACGCATTGATTTGAGTCAGCTAGGAGGTGACTAATACTAGAGCCAATTATTGAAGGGGAGCGGGAAAC
CGCTCCCCTTTTTTTGTTTCTGGTCTCCCCTCTAGAAGCGGCCGCGAATTCCAGAAATCATCCTTAGCGA
AAGCTAAGGATTTTTTTTATCTGAAATTCTGCCTCGTGATACGCCTATTTTTATAGGTTAATGTCATGAT
AATAATGGTTTCTTAGACGTCAGGTGGCACCATGGGAAATGTGCGCGGAACCCCTATTTGTTTATTTTTC
TAAATACATTCAAATATGTATCCGCTCATGAGACAATAACCCTGATAAATGCTTCAATAATATTGAAAAA
GGAAGAGTATGAGTATTCAACATTTCCGTGTCGCCCTTATTCCCTTTTTTGCGGCATTTTGCCTTCCTGT
TTTTGCTCACCCAGAAACGCTGGTGAAAGTAAAAGATGCTGAAGATCAGTTGGGTGCACGAGTGGGTTAC
ATCGAACTGGATCTCAACAGCGGTAAGATCCTTGAGAGTTTTCGCCCCGAAGAACGTTTTCCAATGATGA
GCACTTTTAAAGTTCTGCTATGTGGCGCGGTATTATCCCGTATTGACGCCGGGCAAGAGCAACTCGGTCG
CCGCATACACTATTCTCAGAATGACTTGGTTGAGTACTCACCAGTCACAGAAAAGCATCTTACGGATGGC
ATGACAGTAAGAGAATTATGCAGTGCTGCCATAACCATGAGTGATAACACTGCGGCCAACTTACTTCTGA
CAACGATCGGAGGACCGAAGGAGCTAACCGCTTTTTTGCACAACATGGGGGATCATGTAACTCGCCTTGA
TCGTTGGGAACCGGAGCTGAATGAAGCCATACCAAACGACGAGCGTGACACCACGATGCCTGTAGCAATG
GCAACAACGTTGCGCAAACTATTAACTGGCGAACTACTTACTCTAGCTTCCCGGCAACAATTAATAGACT
GGATGGAGGCGGATAAAGTTGCAGGACCACTTCTGCGCTCGGCCCTTCCGGCTGGCTGGTTTATTGCTGA
TAAATCTGGAGCCGGTGAGCGTGGGTCTCGCGGTATCATTGCAGCACTGGGGCCAGATGGTAAGCCCTCC
CGTATCGTAGTTATCTACACGACGGGGAGTCAGGCAACTATGGATGAACGAAATAGACAGATCGCTGAGA
TAGGTGCCTCACTGATTAAGCATTGGTAACTGTCAGACCAAGTTTACGAGCTCGCTTGGACTCCTGTTGA
TAGATCCAGTAATGACCTCAGAACTCCATCTGGATTTGTTCAGAACGCTCGGTTGCCGCCGGGCGTTTTT
TATTGGTGAGAATCCAAGCACTAGGGACAGTAAGACGGGTAAGCCTGTTGATGATACCGCTGCCTTACTG
GGTGCATTAGCCAGTCTGAATGACCTGTCACGGGATAATCCGAAGTGGTCAGACTGGAAAATCAGAGGGC
AGGAACTGCTGAACAGCAAAAAGTCAGATAGCACCACATAGCAGACCCGCCATAAAACGCCCTGAGAAGC
CCGTGACGGGCTTTTCTTGTATTATGGGTAGTTTCCTTGCATGAATCCATAAAAGGCGCCTGTAGTGCCA
TTTACCCCCATTCACTGCCAGAGCCGTGAGCGCAGCGAACTGAATGTCACGAAAAAGACAGCGACTCAGG
TGCCTGATGGTCGGAGACAAAAGGAATATTCAGCGATTTGCCCGAGCTTGCGAGGGTGCTACTTAAGCCT
TTAGGGTTTTAAGGTCTGTTTTGTAGAGGAGCAAACAGCGTTTGCGACATCCTTTTGTAATACTGCGGAA
CTGACTAAAGTAGTGAGTTATACACAGGGCTGGGATCTATTCTTTTTATCTTTTTTTATTCTTTCTTTAT
TCTATAAATTATAACCACTTGAATATAAACAAAAAAAACACACAAAGGTCTAGCGGAATTTACAGAGGGT
CTAGCAGAATTTACAAGTTTTCCAGCAAAGGTCTAGCAGAATTTACAGATACCCACAACTCAAAGGAAAA
GGACATGTAATTATCATTGACTAGCCCATCTCAATTGGTATAGTGATTAAAATCACCTAGACCAATTGAG
ATGTATGTCTGAATTAGTTGTTTTCAAAGCAAATGAACTAGCGATTAGTCGCTATGACTTAACGGAGCAT
GAAACCAAGCTAATTTTATGCTGTGTGGCACTACTCAACCCCACGATTGAAAACCCTACAAGGAAAGAAC
GGACGGTATCGTTCACTTATAACCAATACGCTCAGATGATGAACATCAGTAGGGAAAATGCTTATGGTGT
ATTAGCTAAAGCAACCAGAGAGCTGATGACGAGAACTGTGGAAATCAGGAATCCTTTGGTTAAAGGCTTT
GAGATTTTCCAGTGGACAAACTATGCCAAGTTCTCAAGCGAAAAATTAGAATTAGTTTTTAGTGAAGAGA
TATTGCCTTATCTTTTCCAGTTAAAAAAATTCATAAAATATAATCTGGAACATGTTAAGTCTTTTGAAAA
CAAATACTCTATGAGGATTTATGAGTGGTTATTAAAAGAACTAACACAAAAGAAAACTCACAAGGCAAAT
ATAGAGATTAGCCTTGATGAATTTAAGTTCATGTTAATGCTTGAAAATAACTACCATGAGTTTAAAAGGC
TTAACCAATGGGTTTTGAAACCAATAAGTAAAGATTTAAACACTTACAGCAATATGAAATTGGTGGTTGA
TAAGCGAGGCCGCCCGACTGATACGTTGATTTTCCAAGTTGAACTAGATAGACAAATGGATCTCGTAACC
GAACTTGAGAACAACCAGATAAAAATGAATGGTGACAAAATACCAACAACCATTACATCAGATTCCTACC
TACATAACGGACTAAGAAAAACACTACACGATGCTTTAACTGCAAAAATTCAGCTCACCAGTTTTGAGGC
AAAATTTTTGAGTGACATGCAAAGTAAGTATGATCTCAATGGTTCGTTCTCATGGCTCACGCAAAAACAA
CGAACCACACTAGAGAACATACTGGCTAAATACGGAAGGATCTGAGGTTCTTATGGCTCTTGTATCTATC
AGTGAAGCATCAAGACTAACAAACAAAAGTAGAACAACTGTTCACCGTTACATATCAAAGGGAAAACTGT
CCATATGCACAGATGAAAACGGTGTAAAAAAGATAGATACATCAGAGCTTTTACGAGTTTTTGGTGCATT
CAAAGCTGTTCACCATGAACAGATCGACAATGTAACCTCGAGATTACCGCCTTTGAGTGAGCTGATACCG
CTCGCCGCAGCCGAACGACCGAGCGCAGCGAGTCAGTGAGCGAGGAAGCCTGCATAACGCGAAGTAATCT
TTTCGGTTTTAAAGAAAAAGGGCAGGGTGGTGACACCTTGCCCTTTTTTGCCGGACTGCAGCGGCCGCTA
CTAGTAGGGAGACCAGAAACAAAAAAAGGCCCCCCGTTAGGGAGGCCTTCAATAATTGGCTCTAGTATTA
TTAAACTGATGCAGCGTAGTTTTCGTCGTTTGCAGCAGGCCTTTTGTACAGTTCATCCATACCATGCGTG
ATGCCCGCTGCGGTTACGAACTCCAGCAGAACCATATGATCGCGTTTCTCGTTCGGATCTTTAGACAGAA
CGCTTTGCGTGCTCAGATAGTGATTGTCTGGCAGCAGAACAGGACCATCACCGATTGGAGTGTTTTGCTG
GTAGTGATCAGCCAGCTGCACGCTGCCATCCTCCACGTTGTGGCGAATTTTAAAATTCGCTTTAATGCCA
TTTTTTTGTTTATCGGCGGTGATGTAAACATTGTGGCTGTTAAAATTGTATTCCAGCTTATGGCCCAGGA
TATTGCCGTCTTCTTTAAAGTCAATGCCTTTCAGCTCAATGCGGTTTACCAGGGTATCGCCTTCAAATTT
CACTTCCGCACGCGTTTTGTACGTGCCGTCATCCTTAAAGGAAATCGTGCGTTCCTGCACATAGCCTTCC
GGCATGGCGGACTTGAAGAAGTCATGCTGCTTCATATGGTCCGGATAACGAGCAAAGCACTGAACACCAT
AAGTCAGCGTCGTTACCAGAGTCGGCCAAGGTACCGGCAGTTTACCAGTAGTACAGATGAACTTCAGCGT
CAGTTTACCATTAGTTGCGTCACCTTCACCCTCGCCACGCACGGAAAACTTATGACCGTTGACATCACCA
TCCAGTTCCACCAGAATAGGGACGACACCAGTGAACAGCTCTTCGCCTTTACGCATATGGTATTTCTCCT
CTTTAATCTCTAGTTAAACAAAATTATTTGTAGAGGCTGTTTCGTCCTCACGGACTCATCAGACCGGAAA
GCACATCCGGTGACAGCTCTCTAGTATTTGCGTTCAGGATTGTCCTGCTGAACTGTTAATACAATTTGCG
TGCCAATTTTTTATCTTTTTGATTTATAAAGATCTGATTGAAGAATCAACAGCAACATGCCAGGATGAGT
TAGCGAATTACACTAACCGACTGCTACCTGTCAACAGTTCTCTAGTAGGGAGACCAGAAACAAAAAAAGG
CCGCGTTAGCGGCCTTCAATAATTGGCTCTAGTATTAATTTGCTGCTTTCCATTGAGCCTGTTTCTCTGC
GCGACGTTCGCGGCGGCGTGTGCGTGCATTCATTTGCAAACTGAGTTGCAGCAACTCTTTTTCCTGCTGC
ATCTGAAACTCACGTAAATCCAGCGGCAGTGTTGGAAGCGAGGTGGTTTCTGAAACGGCGATAGCGTCTT
CAGGCGGACGCCGTTTAAAGGGATCAATAATGATGTCATCAAGCGGATAATCGCTGGTGCCGTGGCGATA
CACTGAACGTTCCACCACGTTTTTCAATTCACGAATATTTCCCGGCCAACGATAATTCAGCAATGTTTCT
CTGGCGCGCTCCGTAAACCCCGGGAACAGAGGCAGCTTGATTTCCCGACACATCTGGATGGCAAAGTATT
CTGCCATCAACATTATGTCGCTTTCGCGCTCGCGCAGTGGTGGCAGTTGTACAACATCAAAAGCCAGTCG
GTCGAGCAGGTCAGCGCGAAAAGTGCCTTCATTGACCATCGCCGGGAGATCGGCATTCGTCGCGCATACC
AACCGCACATTCACCTGCAATGGTTGGCTGCCGCCAACGCGCTCCAGTTCACCGTACTCAATCACGCGCA
ATAATTTCTCCTGCACCATCATCGGTGCCGTAGCGAGTTCATCAAGAAATAGCGTACCGCCGTCGGCACG
TTCAAATCTCCCTGGATGACGTTTTTGCGCACCGGTAAACGCCCCCGCTTCGTGACCAAACAGTTCGGAA
TCCAGCAGATTTTCATTTAACGCCGCGCAGTTAAGGGAAATAAACGGCCCTTGCCAACGGGAGGAGAGAT
AATGCAGGCGGCTGGCAATCAGCTCTTTACCGGTGCCGCGTTCGCCGATGATGAGCACCGGTTTGTCCAG
CGGTGCGAGATGCGAAACCTGTTCCAGCACTTCGAGAAAGCTGTTCGCCTCACCAAGTAAATTATCTTTG
TATTCTGCCATCTAGTACTTTCCTGTGTGACTCTAGTTACGACCAGTCTAAAAAGCGCCTCAATTCGCGA
CCTTCTCGTTACTGACAGGAAAATGGGCCATTGGCAACCAGGGAAAGATGAACGTGATGATGTTCACAAT
TTGCTGAATTGTGGTGATGTGATGCTCACCGCATTCCTGCTCCAGCGGCGTAAAGGTCTCTCTAGTATAT
AAACGCAGAAAGGCCCACCCGAAGGTGAGCCAGTGTGATACTAGAGTTTACAGCTAGCTCAGTCCTAGGT
ATTATGCTAGCTACTAGAGGGAGCCCAAATGACCGTATTACATAGTGTGGATTTTTTTCCGTCCGGTAAC
GCGTCCGTGGCGATAGAACCCCGGCTCCCGCAGGCGGATTTTCCTGAACATCATCATGATTTTCATGAAA
TTGTGATTGTCGAACATGGCACGGGTATTCATGTGTTTAATGGGCAGCCCTATACCATCACCGGTGGCAC
GGTCTGTTTCGTACGCGATCATGATCGGCATCTGTATGAACATACCGATAATCTGTGTCTGACCAATGTG
CTGTATCGCTCGCCGGATCGATTTCAGTTTCTCGCCGGGCTGAATCAGTTGCTGCCACAAGAGCTGGATG
GGCAGTATCCGTCTCACTGGCGCGTTAACCACAGCGTATTGCAGCAGGTGCGACAGCTGGTTGCACAGAT
GGAACAGCAGGAAGGGGAAAATGATTTACCCTCGACCGCCAGTCGCGAGATCTTGTTTATGCAATTACTG
CTCTTGCTGCGTAAAAGCAGTTTGCAGGAGAACCTGGAAAACAGCGCATCACGTCTCAACTTGCTTCTGG
CCTGGCTGGAGGACCATTTTGCCGATGAGGTGAATTGGGATGCCGTGGCGGATCAATTTTCTCTTTCACT
GCGTACGCTACATCGGCAGCTTAAGCAGCAAACGGGACTGACGCCTCAGCGATACCTGAACCGCCTGCGA
CTGATGAAAGCCCGACATCTGCTACGCCACAGCGAGGCCAGCGTTACTGACATCGCCTATCGCTGTGGAT
TCAGCGACAGTAACCACTTTTCGACGCTTTTTCGCCGAGAGTTTAACTGGTCACCGCGTGATATTCGCCA
GGGACGGGATGGCTTTCTGCAATAATACTAGCTCGGTACCAAAGACGAACAATAAGACGCTGAAAAGCGT
CTTTTTTCGTTTTGGTCCCTCTAGTATTAATTTTGTCTTCATGCATGAAGACAACTAGGCTCTAGTAGGG
AGACCAGAAACAAAAAAAGGCCGCGTTA
